>Addgene plasmid #195141 | pLV-Bsd-CMV-hUCK | addgene full sequence | sequence record 383943 | Addgene NGS Result
ACTCCGATGCCTGCCTCTTGCGTGAAGGGGTGTAGCCGTTGAGACAGCCATTGGTCTGCCGTTTGGAGGG
CCCTCCATTCAGGATGTCCTGGATGTGCTGCACGATGAGGTTGATGGCCACCAGATTATCTGCACCTCTA
GGGATGATCACATCAGCATACTTCTTTGTTGGCAAGCAGAATTCCTCAAAGGCAGGCTTGACGAACGTAA
TGTACTGAGATAAAATCTGCTCAAGATCCCTGCCTCTCTCGCTGATGTCCCTTAATACTCTGCGTGAGAG
CCGGGTGTCCGCATCTGTATCCACAAAAAGCTTCATCTGGAACAGGTCTCGTACCTCCTGGGAGTAGAAG
GCCAGGATCCCTTCAAAGAGCACCACGTCTGCGGGATAGACAGTAACTGTCTCCTCCTTCCGGGAATGGG
AGACAAAGTCATACACGGGGATCTGGACTGTTTTCCCTTCAGTGATTTCTTTGAGTGTTTTGAGAATGAG
TTCATTGTCAAAGGCATCCGGGTGGTCAAAGTTGAACTGGCCCTTCAGGGCTTTGGCCTTCTGCTCCGAG
GTAAGGACACGGTAGAAGCTATCCTGGCTCAGGATGACCACCTGCTTCTGGCGATAGTCCACCTCATTCT
GCCCCAGGAGCTGCACGATCTTAGCACACACGGAAGACTTGCCGCTAGCTGTTCCCCCGCTGACGCCTAT
AAGGAAGGGCTCGCCGCCGTTGGGCTGCTGGTGGTTCTGCAGGGTCTGCTCGCTGTCCCCGGCCATGGTG
GCAGCCTGCTTTTTTGTACAAACTTGGATCTGACGGTTCACTAAACCAGCTCTGCTTATATAGACCTCCC
ACCGTACACGCCTACCGCCCATTTGCGTCAATGGGGCGGAGTTGTTACGACATTTTGGAAAGTCCCGTTG
ATTTTGGTGCCAAAACAAACTCCCATTGACGTCAATGGGGTGGAGACTTGGAAATCCCCGTGAGTCAAAC
CGCTATCCACGCCCATTGATGTACTGCCAAAACCGCATCACCATGGTAATAGCGATGACTAATACGTAGA
TGTACTGCCAAGTAGGAAAGTCCCATAAGGTCATGTACTGGGCATAATGCCAGGCGGGCCATTTACCGTC
ATTGACGTCAATAGGGGGCGTACTTGGCATATGATACACTTGATGTACTGCCAAGTGGGCAGTTTACCGT
AAATACTCCACCCATTGACGTCAATGGAAAGTCCCTATTGGCGTTACTATGGGAACATACGTCATTATTG
ACGTCAATGGGCGGGGGTCGTTGGGCGGTCAGCCAGGCGGGCCATTTACCGTAAGTTATGTAACGCGGAA
CTCCATATATGGGCTATGAACTAATGACCCCGTAATTGATTACTATTAATAACTACAACTTTTCTATACA
AAGTTGATCCGATAATCACTAGTAAAATTTTGAATTTTTGTAATTTGTTTTTGTAATTCTTTAGTTTGTA
TGTCTGTTGCTATTATGTCTACTATTCTTTCCCCTGCACTGTACCCCCCAATCCCCCCTTTTCTTTTAAA
AGCTAGCGATACCGTCGAGATCCGTTCACTAATCGAATGGATCTGTCTCTGTCTCTCTCTCCACCTTCTT
CTTCTATTCCTTCGGGCCTGTCGGGTCCCCTCGGGGTTGGGAGGTGGGTCTGAAACGATAATGGTGAATA
TCCCTGCCTAACTCTATTCACTATAGAAAGTACAGCAAAAACTATTCTTAAACCTACCAAGCCTCCTACT
ATCATTATGAATAATTTTATATACCACAGCCAATTTGTTATGTTAAACCAATTCCACAAACTTGCCCATT
TATCTAATTCCAATAATTCTTGTTCATTCTTTTCTTGCTGGTTTTGCGATTCTTCAATTAAGGAGTGTAT
TAAGCTTGTGTAATTGTTAATTTCTCTGTCCCACTCCATCCAGGTCGTGTGATTCCAAATCTGTTCCAGA
GATTTATTACTCCAACTAGCATTCCAAGGCACAGCAGTGGTGCAAATGAGTTTTCCAGAGCAACCCCAAA
TCCCCAGGAGCTGTTGATCCTTTAGGTATCTTTCCACAGCCAGGATTCTTGCCTGGAGCTGCTTGATGCC
CCAGACTGTGAGTTGCAACAGATGCTGTTGCGCCTCAATAGCCCTCAGCAAATTGTTCTGCTGCTGCACT
ATACCAGACAATAATTGTCTGGCCTGTACCGTCAGCGTCATTGACGCTGCGCCCATAGTGCTTCCTGCTG
CTCCCAAGAACCCAAGGAACAAAGCTCCTATTCCCACTGCTCTTTTTTCTCTCTGCACCACTCTTCTCTT
TGCCTTGGTGGGTGCTACTCCTAATGGTTCAATTTTTACTACTTTATATTTATATAATTCACTTCTCCAA
TTGTCCCTCATATCTCCTCCTCCAGGTCTGAAGATCAGCGGCCGCTTGCTGTGCGGTGGTCTTACTTTTG
TTTTGCTCTTCCTCTATCTTGTCTAAAGCTTCCTTGGTGTCTTTTATCTCTATCCTTTGATGCACACAAT
AGAGGGTTGCTACTGTATTATATAATGATCTAAGTTCTTCTGATCCTGTCTGAAGGGATGGTTGTAGCTG
TCCCAGTATTTGTCTACAGCCTTCTGATGTTTCTAACAGGCCAGGATTAACTGCGAATCGTTCTAGCTCC
CTGCTTGCCCATACTATATGTTTTAATTTATATTTTTTCTTTCCCCCTGGCCTTAACCGAATTTTTTCCC
ATCGCGATCTAATTCTCCCCCGCTTAATACTGACGCTCTCGCACCCATCTCTCTCCTTCTAGCCTCCGCT
AGTCAAAATTTTTGGCGTACTCACCAGTCGCCGCCCCTCGCCTCTTGCCGTGCGCGCTTCAGCAAGCCGA
GTCCTGCGTCGAGAGAGCTCCTCTGGTTTCCCTTTCGCTTTCAAGTCCCTGTTCGGGCGCCACTGCTAGA
GATTTTCCACACTGACTAAAAGGGTCTGAGGGATCTCTAGTTACCAGAGTCACACAACAGACGGGCACAC
ACTACTTGAAGCACTCAAGGCAAGCTTTATTGAGGCTTAAGCAGTGGGTTCCCTAGTTAGCCAGAGAGCT
CCCAGGCTCAGATCTGGTCTAACCAGAGAGACCCGTTTATGTATCGAGCTAGGCACTTAAATACAATATC
TCTGCAATGCGGCAATTCAGTGGTTCGTCCAATCCATGTCAGACCCGTCTGTTGCCTTCCTAATAAGGCA
CGATCGTACCACCTTACTTCCACCAATCGGCATGCACGGTGCTTTTTCTCTCCTTGTAAGGCATGTTGCT
AACTCATCGTTACCATGTTGCAAGACTACAAGAGTATTGCATAAGACTACATTAAGCTTGCAGCTCCAGC
TTTTGTTCCCTTTAGTGAGGGTTAATTGCGCGCTTGGCGTAATCATGGTCATAGCTGTTTCCTGTGTGAA
ATTGTTATCCGCTCACAATTCCACACAACATACGAGCCGGAAGCATAAAGTGTAAAGCCTGGGGTGCCTA
ATGAGTGAGCTAACTCACATTAATTGCGTTGCGCTCACTGCCCGCTTTCCAGTCGGGAAACCTGTCGTGC
CAGCTGCATTAATGAATCGGCCAACGCGCGGGGAGAGGCGGTTTGCGTATTGGGCGCTCTTCCGCTTCCT
CGCTCACTGACTCGCTGCGCTCGGTCGTTCGGCTGCGGCGAGCGGTATCAGCTCACTCAAAGGCGGTAAT
ACGGTTATCCACAGAATCAGGGGATAACGCAGGAAAGAACATGTGAGCAAAAGGCCAGCAAAAGGCCAGG
AACCGTAAAAAGGCCGCGTTGCTGGCGTTTTTCCATAGGCTCCGCCCCCCTGACGAGCATCACAAAAATC
GACGCTCAAGTCAGAGGTGGCGAAACCCGACAGGACTATAAAGATACCAGGCGTTTCCCCCTGGAAGCTC
CCTCGTGCGCTCTCCTGTTCCGACCCTGCCGCTTACCGGATACCTGTCCGCCTTTCTCTCTTCGGGAAGC
GTGGCGCTTTCTCATAGCTCACGCTGTAGGTATCTCAGTTCGGTGTAGGTCGTTCGCTCCAAGCTGGGCT
GTGTGCACGAACCCCCCGTTCAGCCCGACCGCTGCGCCTTATCCGGTAACTATCGTCTTGAGTCCAACCC
GGTAAGACACGACTTATCGCCACTGGCAGCAGCCACTGGTAACAGGATTAGCAGAGCGAGGTATGTAGGC
GGTGCTACAGAGTTCTTGAAGTGGTGGCCTAACTACGGCTACACTAGAAGAACAGTATTTGGTATCTGCG
CTCTGCTGAAGCCAGTTACCTTCGGAAAAAGAGTTGGTAGCTCTTGATCCGGCAAACAAACCACCGCTGG
TAGCGGTGGTTTTTTTGTTTGCAAGCAGCAGATTACGCGCAGAAAAAAAGGATCTCAAGAAGATCCTTTG
ATCTTTTCTACGGGGTCTGACGCTCAGTGGAACGAAAACTCACGTTAAGGGATTTTGGTCATGAGATTAT
CAAAAAGGATCTTCACCTAGATCCTTTTAAATTAAAAATGAAGTTTTAAATCAATCTAAAGTATATATGA
GTAAACTTGGTCTGACAGTTACCAATGCTTAATCAGTGAGGCACCTATCTCAGCGATCTGTCTATTTCGT
TCATCCATAGTTGCCTGACTCCCCGTCGTGTAGATAACTACGATACGGGAGGGCTTACCATCTGGCCCCA
GTGCTGCAATGATACCGCGAGACCCACGCTCACCGGCTCCAGATTTATCAGCAATAAACCAGCCAGCCGG
AAGGGCCGAGCGCAGAAGTGGTCCTGCAACTTTATCCGCCTCCATCCAGTCTATTAATTGTTGCCGGGAA
GCTAGAGTAAGTAGTTCGCCAGTTAATAGTTTGCGCAACGTTGTTGCCATTGCTACAGGCATCGTGGTGT
CACGCTCGTCGTTTGGTATGGCTTCATTCAGCTCCGGTTCCCAACGATCAAGGCGAGTTACATGATCCCC
CATGTTGTGCAAAAAAGCGGTTAGCTCCTTCGGTCCTCCGATCGTTGTCAGAAGTAAGTTGGCCGCAGTG
TTATCACTCATGGTTATGGCAGCACTGCATAATTCTCTTACTGTCATGCCATCCGTAAGATGCTTTTCTG
TGACTGGTGAGTACTCAACCAAGTCATTCTGAGAATAGTGTATGCGGCGACCGAGTTGCTCTTGCCCGGC
GTCAATACGGGATAATACCGCGCCACATAGCAGAACTTTAAAAGTGCTCATCATTGGAAAACGTTCTTCG
GGGCGAAAACTCTCAAGGATCTTACCGCTGTTGAGATCCAGTTCGATGTAACCCACTCGTGCACCCAACT
GATCTTCAGCATCTTTTACTTTCACCAGCGTTTCTGGGTGAGCAAAAACAGGAAGGCAAAATGCCGCAAA
AAAGGGAATAAGGGCGACACGGAAATGTTGAATACTCATACTCTTCCTTTTTCAATATTATTGAAGCATT
TATCAGGGTTATTGTCTCATGAGCGGATACATATTTGAATGTATTTAGAAAAATAAACAAATAGGGGTTC
CGCGCACATTTCCCCGAAAAGTGCCACCTAAATTGTAAGCGTTAATATTTTGTTAAAATTCGCGTTAAAT
TTTTGTTAAATCAGCTCATTTTTTAACCAATAGGCCGAAATCGGCAAAATCCCTTATAAATCAAAAGAAT
AGACCGAGATAGGGT
[37 nt withheld, positions 5686-5722]
AAAGAACGTGGACTCCAACGTCAAAGG
[49 nt withheld, positions 5750-5798]
T
[91 nt withheld, positions 5800-5890]
G
[124 nt withheld, positions 5892-6015]
CCCATTCGCCATTCAGGCTGCGCAACTGTTGGGAAGGGCGATCGGTGCGGGCCTCTTCGCTATTACGCCA
GCTGGCGAAAGGGGGATGTGCTGCAAGGCGATTAAGTTGGGTAACGCCAGGGTTTTCCCAGTCACGACGT
TGTAAAACGACGGCCAGTGAGCGCGCGTAATACGACTCACTATAGGGCGAATTGGGTACGTCCCTAGGCC
TCCAAAAAAGCCTCCTCACTACTTCTGGAATAGCTCAGAGGCCGAGGCGGCCTCGGCCTCTGCATAAATA
AAAAAAATTAGTCAGCCATGGGGCGGAGAATGGGCGGAACTGGGCGGAGTTAGGGGCGGGATGGGCGGAG
TTAGGGGCGGGATAGCTAGAGCCAGACATGATAAGATACATTGATGAGTTTGGACAAACCACAACTAGAA
TGCAGTGAAAAAAATGCTTTATTTGTGAAATTTGTGATGCTATTGCTTTATTTGTAACCATTATAAGCTG
CAATAAACAAGTTCCTCTCACTCTCTGATATTCATTTCTTTGCAAGTTATAAATACTGAATAATAAGATG
ACATGAACTACTACTGCTAGAGATTTTCCACACTGACTAAAAGGGTCTGAGGGATCTCTAGTTACCAGAG
TCACACAACAGACGGGCACACACTACTTGAAGCACTCAAGGCAAGCTTTATTGAGGCTTAAGCAGTGGGT
TCCCTAGTTAGCCAGAGAGCTCCCAGGCTCAGATCTGGTCTAACCAGAGAGACCCAGTACAAGCAAAAAG
CAGATCTTGTCTTCGTTGGGAGTGAATTAGCCCTTCCAGTCCCCCCTTTTCTTTTAAAAAGTGGCTAAGA
TCTACAGCTGCCTTGTAAGTCATTGGTCTTAAAGGTACCGAGCTCGAATTGTGCTTAGCCCTCCCACACA
TAACCAGAGGGCAGCAATTCACGAATCCCAACTGCCGTCGGCTGTCCATCACTGTCCTTCACTATGGCTT
TGATCCCAGGATGCAGATCGAGAAGCACCTGTCGGCACCGTCCGCAGGGGCTCAAGATGCCCCTGTTCTC
ATTTCCGATCGCGACGATACAAGTCAGGTTGCCAGCTGCCGCAGCAGCAGCAGTGCCCAGCACCACGAGT
TCTGCACAAGGTCCCCCAGTAAAATGATATACATTGACACCAGTGAAGATGCGGCCGTCGCTAGAGAGAG
CTGCGCTGGCGACGCTGTAGTCTTCAGAGATGGGGATGCTGTTGATTGTAGCCGTTGCTCTTTCAATGAG
GGTGGATTCTTCTTGAGACAAAGGCTTGGCCATGGTTTAGTTCCTCACCTTGTCGTATTATACTATGCCG
ATATACTATGCCGATGATTAATTGTCAACACGTGAGGTCGAAAGGCCCGGAGATGAGGAAGAGGAGAACA
GCGCGGCAGACGTGCGCTTTTGAAGCGTGCAGAATGCCGGGCCTCCGGAGGACCTTCGGGCGCCCGCCCC
GCCCCTGAGCCCGCCCCTGAGCCCGCCCCCGGACCCACCCCTTCCCAGCCTCTGAGCCCAGAAAGCGAAG
GAGCAAAGCTGCTATTGGCCGCTGCCCCAAAGGCCTACCCGCTTCCATTGCTCAGCGGTGCTGTCCATCT
GCACGAGACTAGTGAGACGTGCTACTTCCATTTGTCACGTCCTGCACGACGCGAGCTGCGGGGCGGGGGG
GAACTTCCTGACTAGGGGAGGAGTAGAAGGTGGCGCGAAGGGGCCACCAAAGAACGGAGCCGGTTGGCGC
CTACCGGTGGATGTGGAATGTGTGCGAGGCCAGAGGCCACTTGTGTAGCGCCAAGTGCCCAGCGGGGCTG
CTAAAGCGCATGCTCCAGACTGCCTTGGGAAAAGCGCCTCCCCTACCCGGTAGAATTCGAACCGCGGGAA
TTCCCGATGCGGGGAGGCGGCCCAAAGGGAGATCCGACTCGTCTGAGGGCGAAGGCGAAGACGCGGAAGA
GGCCGCAGAGCCGGCAGCAGGCCGCGGGAAGGAAGGTCCGCTGGATTGAGGGCCGAAGGGACGTAGCAGA
AGGACGTCCCGCGCAGAATCCAGGTGGCAACACAGGCGAGCAGCCATGGAAAGGACGTCAGCTTCCCCGA
CAACACCACGGAATTGTCAGTGCCCAACAGCCGAGCCCCTGTCCAGCAGCGGGCAAGGCAGGCGGCGATG
AGTTCCGCCGTGGCAATAGGGAGGGGGAAAGCGAAAGTCCCGGAAAGGAGCTGACAGGTGGTGGCAATGC
CCCAACCAGTGGGGGTTGCGTCAGCAAACACAGTGCACACCACGCCACGTTGCCTGACAACGGGCCACAA
CTCCTCATAAAGAGACAGCAACCAGGATTTATACAAGGAGGAGAAAATGAAAGCCATACGGGAAGCAATA
GCATGATACAAAGGCATTAAAGCAGCGTATCCACATAGCGTAAAAGGAGCAACATAGTTAAGAATACCAG
TCAATCTTTCACAAATTTTGTAATCCAGAGGTTGATTATCGGAATTCGATTATCACCACTTTGTACAAGA
AAGCTGGGTTCAATGCGGCCTGCTGCTGG
Features (pLannotate 1.2.2; 32 found; start..end, strand, type, name):
    776..796     -  protein_bind   attB1: mutant version of attB; core recombination site for the Gateway® BP reaction BP Clonase™
    818..1021    -  promoter       CMV promoter: human cytomegalovirus (CMV) immediate early promoter
   1022..1325    -  enhancer       CMV enhancer: human cytomegalovirus immediate early enhancer
   1386..1406    -  protein_bind   attB4: mutant version of attB; core recombination site for the Gateway® BP reaction BP Clonase™
   1424..1541    -  misc_feature   cPPT/CTS: central polypurine tract and central termination sequence of HIV-1
   1559..1659    -  CDS            Rev (fragment): human immunodeficiency virus 1 (HIV-1) Rev protein; rev; enhances nuclear export of unspliced and incompletely spliced viral mRNAs
   2036..2269    -  misc_feature   RRE: The Rev response element (RRE) of HIV-1 allows for Rev-dependent mRNA export from the nucleus to the cytoplasm.
   2415..2778    -  CDS            HIV-1 gag (fragment): gag protein from human immunodeficiency virus 1; gag
   2762..2887    -  misc_feature   HIV-1 Ψ: packaging signal of human immunodeficiency virus type 1
   2934..3114    -  LTR            5' LTR (truncated): truncated 5' long terminal repeat (LTR) from HIV-1
   3115..3341    -  promoter       RSV promoter: Rous sarcoma virus enhancer/promoter
   3369..3387    -  promoter       T3 promoter: promoter for bacteriophage T3 RNA polymerase
   3432..3448    -  protein_bind   lac operator: The lac repressor binds to the lac operator to inhibit transcription in E. coli. This inhibition can be relieved by adding lactose or isopropyl-β-D-thiogalactopyranoside (IPTG). lac repressor encoded by lacI
   3456..3486    -  promoter       lac promoter: promoter for the E. coli lac operon
   3501..3522    -  protein_bind   CAP binding site: CAP binding activates transcription in the presence of cAMP. E. coli catabolite activator protein
   3535..3627    -  CDS            lacI (fragment): lac repressor; lacI; The lac repressor binds to the lac operator to inhibit transcription in E. coli. This inhibition can be relieved by adding lactose or isopropyl-β-D-thiogalactopyranoside (IPTG).
   3810..4398    -  rep_origin     ori: high-copy-number ColE1/pMB1/pBR322/pUC origin of replication
   4569..5429    -  CDS            AmpR: β-lactamase; bla; confers resistance to ampicillin, carbenicillin, and related antibiotics
   5430..5534    -  promoter       AmpR promoter: bla
   5587..6015    -  rep_origin     f1 ori (sequence partly withheld): f1 bacteriophage origin of replication; arrow indicates direction of (+) strand synthesis
   6020..6175    -  CDS            lacZα (fragment): LacZα fragment of β-galactosidase; lacZ fragment
   6183..6201    +  promoter       T7 promoter: promoter for bacteriophage T7 RNA polymerase
   6222..6357    -  rep_origin     SV40 ori: SV40 origin of replication
   6397..6518    -  polyA_signal   SV40 poly(A) signal: SV40 polyadenylation signal
   6590..6823    -  LTR            3' LTR (ΔU3): self-inactivating 3' long terminal repeat (LTR) from HIV-1
   6825..6893    -  CDS            nef (fragment): NEF_HV1Z2 - Experimental evidence at protein level: Swiss-Prot protein existence level 1. Extracellular Nef protein targets CD4(+) T-lymphocytes for apoptosis by interacting with CXCR4 surface receptors. From Human immunodeficiency virus type 1 group M subtype D (isolate Z2/CDC-Z34) (HIV-1).
   6910..7308    -  CDS            BSD: blasticidin S deaminase; Aspergillus terreus BSD; confers resistance to blasticidin
   7327..7374    -  promoter       EM7 promoter: synthetic bacterial promoter&nbsp
   7384..7883    -  promoter       PGK promoter: mouse phosphoglycerate kinase 1 promoter
   7914..8502    -  misc_feature   WPRE: woodchuck hepatitis virus posttranscriptional regulatory element
   8520..8544    +  protein_bind   attB2: mutant version of attB; recombination site for the Gateway® BP reaction BP Clonase™
   8548..766     -  CDS            UCK2 (across the origin): UCK2_HUMAN - Also known as UMPK. Experimental evidence at protein level: Swiss-Prot protein existence level 1. Phosphorylates uridine and cytidine to uridine monophosphate and cytidine monophosphate. Does not phosphorylate deoxyribonucleosides or purine ribonucleosides. Can use ATP or GTP as a phosphate donor. Can also phosphorylate cytidine and uridine nucleoside analogs such as 6- azauridine, 5-fluorouridine, 4-thiouridine, 5-bromouridine, N(4)- acetylcytidine, N(4)-benzoylcytidine, 5-fluorocytidine, 2-thiocytidine, 5-methylcytidine, and N(4)-anisoylcytidine. From Homo sapiens (Human).
