[The description below was written by a language model from this plasmid's Addgene catalogue record and pLannotate feature annotations shown in this document.]
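Description:
pLV-Bsd-CMV-hUCK is a third-generation-style, self-inactivating HIV-1 lentiviral transfer plasmid for overexpressing human UCK2 (uridine-cytidine kinase 2) in mammalian cells; the catalogue lists it simply as a mammalian expression vector on the pLV-Bsd-CMV backbone. It is propagated in E. coli through a high-copy ColE1/pUC-type origin with ampicillin selection (AmpR), and it also carries an f1 origin and remnants of a lac/lacZα cloning region with T3 and T7 promoters. The full sequence record is 8,564 nt.

The viral genome is driven by an RSV promoter fused to a truncated 5' LTR, which makes genomic RNA production Tat-independent. This is followed by the Ψ packaging signal with a partial gag sequence, the RRE for Rev-dependent nuclear export, and the cPPT/CTS, which aids nuclear import of the reverse-transcribed genome. The payload begins with the CMV enhancer/promoter, flanked by attB4 and attB1 sites, driving the UCK2 coding sequence, which lies between attB1 and attB2. These sites suggest assembly by multisite Gateway recombination, although the record lists the cloning method as unknown. A WPRE follows the insert to enhance transcript stability and expression. Downstream, a mouse PGK promoter, paired with a bacterial EM7 promoter, drives blasticidin S deaminase for selection of transduced cells. The cassette ends in a ΔU3 3' LTR, which inactivates LTR promoter activity after integration, followed by an SV40 poly(A) signal and SV40 origin. No epitope tag or reporter is annotated.

The stated purpose is UCK2 overexpression with blasticidin selection. UCK2 phosphorylates uridine, cytidine and several nucleoside analogs, and the associated publication concerns aneuploidy addiction in human cancers, but the record does not describe the specific experimental use.
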