Addgene plasmid #195141: pLV-Bsd-CMV-hUCK
Purpose: UCK2 overexpression vector with blasticidin resistance
Depositing lab: Jason Sheltzer. Depositing organization: Yale University. Publication: Oncogene-like addiction to aneuploidy in human cancers. Girish V, Lakhani AA, Thompson SL, Scaduto CM, Brown LM, Hagenson RA, Sausville EL, Mendelson BE, Kandikuppa PK, Lukow DA, Yuan ML, Stevens EC, Lee SN, Schukken KM, Akalu SM, Vasudevan A, Zou C, Salovska B, Li W, Smith JC, Taylor AM, Martienssen RA, Liu Y, Sun R, Sheltzer JM. Science. 2023 Jul 6:eadg4521. doi: 10.1126/science.adg4521. PubMed 37410869.
Backbone
  Vector backbone: pLV-Bsd-CMV
  Vector type: Mammalian Expression
  Selectable markers: Blasticidin
Growth in bacteria
  Bacterial resistance: Ampicillin, 100 μg/mL
  Growth temperature: 37°C
  Growth strain: NEB Stable
  Copy number: High Copy
Gene/Insert
  Gene/Insert name: UCK2
  Species: H. sapiens (human)
  Entrez Gene: UCK2 (a.k.a. TSA903, UK, UMPK)
  Cloning method: Unknown
Terms and licenses: Academic/Nonprofit Terms; Industry Terms: Not Available to Industry
Depositor comments: Please visit https://doi.org/10.1101/2023.01.09.523344 for bioRxiv preprint.
How to cite: pLV-Bsd-CMV-hUCK was a gift from Jason Sheltzer (Addgene plasmid # 195141 ; http://n2t.net/addgene:195141 ; RRID:Addgene_195141)
